>Addgene plasmid #91838 | pGL4.23-IL2RA CaRE1 (minus strand) | addgene full sequence | sequence record 179916 | Addgene NGS Result
GGCCTAACTGGCCGGTACCTTTTATCCTTTCCCAGCTGGGAGGTTCCCACTCTTCAGCCAGTGAGGCCAA
GAGCTTCATCTGTGAGTGATGCCTCCTTGGGGCACTGTTATCCTTTCCGTTGTGCCCTTTAGTGCTATCC
CCAGAGAACAGGGGCAGAACAGCAAACCTTGCTCCAACGCTTTGAACAGGAGTACAGCTTTGAGTGGCAA
CCTTAATGTGGTCCCCAACGTGTGATCAGGTTATCAAAGCCAGATCATTGGCTTACGTGGCATGATCGGG
AAATGAGTTTATCTGTGATCTGAGGGTTTCGAGGGATTAGTAACCCTTTCAAGTTACATCCTCCCCCTCC
GTGGAGCAAAAGTGTTGCAAAGAGCAGTGACAACAGCTCAGCACAGAGGAAAAACATTCCTAGGAGAGTC
GGGGAGAACTACTGCCAACCGTGTGCCAGGGGTTTTAGTGTAAATTATCTCAGGTACCTGAGCTCGCTAG
CCTCGAGGATATCAAGATCTGGCCTCGGCGGCCAAGCTTAGACACTAGAGGGTATATAATGGAAGCTCGA
CTTCCAGCTTGGCAATCCGGTACTGTTGGTAAAGCCACCATGGAAGATGCCAAAAACATTAAGAAGGGCC
CAGCGCCATTCTACCCACTCGAAGACGGGACCGCCGGCGAGCAGCTGCACAAAGCCATGAAGCGCTACGC
CCTGGTGCCCGGCACCATCGCCTTTACCGACGCACATATCGAGGTGGACATTACCTACGCCGAGTACTTC
GAGATGAGCGTTCGGCTGGCAGAAGCTATGAAGCGCTATGGGCTGAATACAAACCATCGGATCGTGGTGT
GCAGCGAGAATAGCTTGCAGTTCTTCATGCCCGTGTTGGGTGCCCTGTTCATCGGTGTGGCTGTGGCCCC
AGCTAACGACATCTACAACGAGCGCGAGCTGCTGAACAGCATGGGCATCAGCCAGCCCACCGTCGTATTC
GTGAGCAAGAAAGGGCTGCAAAAGATCCTCAACGTGCAAAAGAAGCTACCGATCATACAAAAGATCATCA
TCATGGATAGCAAGACCGACTACCAGGGCTTCCAAAGCATGTACACCTTCGTGACTTCCCATTTGCCACC
CGGCTTCAACGAGTACGACTTCGTGCCCGAGAGCTTCGACCGGGACAAAACCATCGCCCTGATCATGAAC
AGTAGTGGCAGTACCGGATTGCCCAAGGGCGTAGCCCTACCGCACCGCACCGCTTGTGTCCGATTCAGTC
ATGCCCGCGACCCCATCTTCGGCAACCAGATCATCCCCGACACCGCTATCCTCAGCGTGGTGCCATTTCA
CCACGGCTTCGGCATGTTCACCACGCTGGGCTACTTGATCTGCGGCTTTCGGGTCGTGCTCATGTACCGC
TTCGAGGAGGAGCTATTCTTGCGCAGCTTGCAAGACTATAAGATTCAATCTGCCCTGCTGGTGCCCACAC
TATTTAGCTTCTTCGCTAAGAGCACTCTCATCGACAAGTACGACCTAAGCAACTTGCACGAGATCGCCAG
CGGCGGGGCGCCGCTCAGCAAGGAGGTAGGTGAGGCCGTGGCCAAACGCTTCCACCTACCAGGCATCCGC
CAGGGCTACGGCCTGACAGAAACAACCAGCGCCATTCTGATCACCCCCGAAGGGGACGACAAGCCTGGCG
CAGTAGGCAAGGTGGTGCCCTTCTTCGAGGCTAAGGTGGTGGACTTGGACACCGGTAAGACACTGGGTGT
GAACCAGCGCGGCGAGCTGTGCGTCCGTGGCCCCATGATCATGAGCGGCTACGTTAACAACCCCGAGGCT
ACAAACGCTCTCATCGACAAGGACGGCTGGCTGCACAGCGGCGACATCGCCTACTGGGACGAGGACGAGC
ACTTCTTCATCGTGGACCGGCTGAAGAGCCTGATCAAATACAAGGGCTACCAGGTAGCCCCAGCCGAACT
GGAGAGCATCCTGCTGCAACACCCCAACATCTTCGACGCCGGGGTCGCCGGCCTGCCCGACGACGATGCC
GGCGAGCTGCCCGCCGCAGTCGTCGTGCTGGAACACGGTAAAACCATGACCGAGAAGGAGATCGTGGACT
ATGTGGCCAGCCAGGTTACAACCGCCAAGAAGCTGCGCGGTGGTGTTGTGTTCGTGGACGAGGTGCCTAA
AGGACTGACCGGCAAGTTGGACGCCCGCAAGATCCGCGAGATTCTCATTAAGGCCAAGAAGGGCGGCAAG
ATCGCCGTGTAATAATTCTAGAGTCGGGGCGGCCGGCCGCTTCGAGCAGACATGATAAGATACATTGATG
AGTTTGGACAAACCACAACTAGAATGCAGTGAAAAAAATGCTTTATTTGTGAAATTTGTGATGCTATTGC
TTTATTTGTAACCATTATAAGCTGCAATAAACAAGTTAACAACAACAATTGCATTCATTTTATGTTTCAG
GTTCAGGGGGAGGTGTGGGAGGTTTTTTAAAGCAAGTAAAACCTCTACAAATGTGGTAAAATCGATAAGG
ATCCGTCGACCGATGCCCTTGAGAGCCTTCAACCCAGTCAGCTCCTTCCGGTGGGCGCGGGGCATGACTA
TCGTCGCCGCACTTATGACTGTCTTCTTTATCATGCAACTCGTAGGACAGGTGCCGGCAGCGCTCTTCCG
CTTCCTCGCTCACTGACTCGCTGCGCTCGGTCGTTCGGCTGCGGCGAGCGGTATCAGCTCACTCAAAGGC
GGTAATACGGTTATCCACAGAATCAGGGGATAACGCAGGAAAGAACATGTGAGCAAAAGGCCAGCAAAAG
GCCAGGAACCGTAAAAAGGCCGCGTTGCTGGCGTTTTTCCATAGGCTCCGCCCCCCTGACGAGCATCACA
AAAATCGACGCTCAAGTCAGAGGTGGCGAAACCCGACAGGACTATAAAGATACCAGGCGTTTCCCCCTGG
AAGCTCCCTCGTGCGCTCTCCTGTTCCGACCCTGCCGCTTACCGGATACCTGTCCGCCTTTCTCCCTTCG
GGAAGCGTGGCGCTTTCTCATAGCTCACGCTGTAGGTATCTCAGTTCGGTGTAGGTCGTTCGCTCCAAGC
TGGGCTGTGTGCACGAACCCCCCGTTCAGCCCGACCGCTGCGCCTTATCCGGTAACTATCGTCTTGAGTC
CAACCCGGTAAGACACGACTTATCGCCACTGGCAGCAGCCACTGGTAACAGGATTAGCAGAGCGAGGTAT
GTAGGCGGTGCTACAGAGTTCTTGAAGTGGTGGCCTAACTACGGCTACACTAGAAGAACAGTATTTGGTA
TCTGCGCTCTGCTGAAGCCAGTTACCTTCGGAAAAAGAGTTGGTAGCTCTTGATCCGGCAAACAAACCAC
CGCTGGTAGCGGTGGTTTTTTTGTTTGCAAGCAGCAGATTACGCGCAGAAAAAAAGGATCTCAAGAAGAT
CCTTTGATCTTTTCTACGGGGTCTGACGCTCAGTGGAACGAAAACTCACGTTAAGGGATTTTGGTCATGA
GATTATCAAAAAGGATCTTCACCTAGATCCTTTTAAATTAAAAATGAAGTTTTAAATCAATCTAAAGTAT
ATATGAGTAAACTTGGTCTGACAGCGGCCGCAAATGCTAAACCACTGCAGTGGTTACCAGTGCTTGATCA
GTGAGGCACCGATCTCAGCGATCTGCCTATTTCGTTCGTCCATAGTGGCCTGACTCCCCGTCGTGTAGAT
CACTACGATTCGTGAGGGCTTACCATCAGGCCCCAGCGCAGCAATGATGCCGCGAGAGCCGCGTTCACCG
GCCCCCGATTTGTCAGCAATGAACCAGCCAGCAGGGAGGGCCGAGCGAAGAAGTGGTCCTGCTACTTTGT
CCGCCTCCATCCAGTCTATGAGCTGCTGTCGTGATGCTAGAGTAAGAAGTTCGCCAGTGAGTAGTTTCCG
AAGAGTTGTGGCCATTGCTACTGGCATCGTGGTATCACGCTCGTCGTTCGGTATGGCTTCGTTCAACTCT
GGTTCCCAGCGGTCAAGCCGGGTCACATGATCACCCATATTATGAAGAAATGCAGTCAGCTCCTTAGGGC
CTCCGATCGTTGTCAGAAGTAAGTTGGCCGCGGTGTTGTCGCTCATGGTAATGGCAGCACTACACAATTC
TCTTACCGTCATGCCATCCGTAAGATGCTTTTCCGTGACCGGCGAGTACTCAACCAAGTCGTTTTGTGAG
TAGTGTATACGGCGACCAAGCTGCTCTTGCCCGGCGTCTATACGGGACAACACCGCGCCACATAGCAGTA
CTTTGAAAGTGCTCATCATCGGGAATCGTTCTTCGGGGCGGAAAGACTCAAGGATCTTGCCGCTATTGAG
ATCCAGTTCGATATAGCCCACTCTTGCACCCAGTTGATCTTCAGCATCTTTTACTTTCACCAGCGTTTCG
GGGTGTGCAAAAACAGGCAAGCAAAATGCCGCAAAGAAGGGAATGAGTGCGACACGAAAATGTTGGATGC
TCATACTCGTCCTTTTTCAATATTATTGAAGCATTTATCAGGGTTACTAGTACGTCTCTCAAGGATAAGT
AAGTAATATTAAGGTACGGGAGGTATTGGACAGGCCGCAATAAAATATCTTTATTTTCATTACATCTGTG
TGTTGGTTTTTTGTGTGAATCGATAGTACTAACATACGCTCTCCATCAAAACAAAACGAAACAAAACAAA
CTAGCAAAATAGGCTGTCCCCAGTGCAAGTGCAGGTGCCAGAACATTTCTCT
Features (pLannotate 1.2.2; 10 found; start..end, strand, type, name):
    536..567     +  promoter       minP: minimal TATA-box promoter with low basal activity
    600..2252    +  CDS            luciferase: firefly luciferase synthetic luc2 version of the luciferase gene
   2296..2417    -  polyA_signal   SV40 poly(A) signal: SV40 polyadenylation signal
   2440..2508    -  CDS            large T antigen (fragment): large T antigen from SV40 (simian virus 40)
   2524..2656    +  CDS            TcR (fragment): tetracycline efflux protein; tet; confers resistance to tetracycline
   2836..3424    -  rep_origin     ori: high-copy-number ColE1/pMB1/pBR322/pUC origin of replication
   3624..4484    -  CDS            AmpR: β-lactamase confers resistance to ampicillin, carbenicillin, and related antibiotics
   4485..4526    -  promoter       AmpR promoter (fragment): bla
   4589..4637    +  polyA_signal   poly(A) signal: synthetic polyadenylation signal
   4651..4742    +  misc_feature   pause site: RNA polymerase II transcriptional pause signal from the human α2 globin gene
