[The description below was written by a language model from this plasmid's Addgene catalogue record and pLannotate feature annotations shown in this document.]
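Description:
pGL4.23-IL2RA CaRE1 (minus strand) is a firefly luciferase enhancer-reporter plasmid built on the Promega pGL4.23 backbone and intended for transient transfection of mammalian cells. It is propagated in E. coli as a high-copy plasmid through a ColE1/pUC-type origin and selected with ampicillin via the β-lactamase gene. The sequenced record is 4,742 nt, consistent with the stated backbone plus a 453 bp insert. Small annotated matches to SV40 large T antigen and a tetracycline resistance gene are short fragments, most likely residual backbone sequence rather than functional genes.

The insert is a 453 bp human genomic segment from the IL2RA (CD25) locus, designated CaRE1. It was synthesised as a gene fragment, matches the reference sequence exactly, and was cloned into a single KpnI site that is retained on both sides. Because one enzyme flanks the insert, either orientation can be recovered, and this clone carries the minus-strand orientation. The insert itself is not annotated in the feature table, but the unannotated region upstream of the minimal promoter is where it would sit.

Downstream, a minimal TATA-box promoter with low basal activity drives the synthetic luc2 luciferase coding sequence, terminated by the SV40 late polyadenylation signal. A synthetic poly(A) signal and an RNA polymerase II pause site from the human α2-globin gene lie upstream of the cloning region to block read-through transcription from the backbone and keep background low. Luciferase output therefore reports whether the cloned element can boost transcription from the minimal promoter. The plasmid is used to test this IL2RA candidate element for enhancer activity, and the orientation named in the clone allows orientation dependence to be examined.
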