Addgene plasmid #91838: pGL4.23-IL2RA CaRE1 (minus strand)
Purpose: Luciferase reporter for IL2RA enhancer (IGI-P0615)
Depositing lab: Jacob Corn. Depositing organization: University of California, Berkeley. Publication: Discovery of stimulation-responsive immune enhancers with CRISPR activation. Simeonov DR, Gowen BG, Boontanrart M, Roth TL, Gagnon JD, Mumbach MR, Satpathy AT, Lee Y, Bray NL, Chan AY, Lituiev DS, Nguyen ML, Gate RE, Subramaniam M, Li Z, Woo JM, Mitros T, Ray GJ, Curie GL, Naddaf N, Chu JS, Ma H, Boyer E, Van Gool F, Huang H, Liu R, Tobin VR, Schumann K, Daly MJ, Farh KK, Ansel KM, Ye CJ, Greenleaf WJ, Anderson MS, Bluestone JA, Chang HY, Corn JE, Marson A. Nature. 2017 Sep 7;549(7670):111-115. doi: 10.1038/nature23875. Epub 2017 Aug 30. PubMed 28854172.
Backbone
  Vector backbone: pGL4.23
  Backbone manufacturer: Promega
  Backbone size w/o insert (bp): 4283
  Vector type: Mammalian Expression, Luciferase
Growth in bacteria
  Bacterial resistance: Ampicillin, 100 μg/mL
  Growth temperature: 37°C
  Growth strain: DH5alpha
  Copy number: High Copy
Gene/Insert
  Gene/Insert name: IL2RA CaRE1 (minus strand)
  Species: H. sapiens (human)
  Insert size (bp): 453
  Mutation: Perfect match to reference sequence
  Entrez Gene: IL2RA (a.k.a. CD25, IDDM10, IL2R, IMD41, TCGFR, p55)
  Cloning method: Restriction Enzyme; 5′ cloning site KpnI (not destroyed); 3′ cloning site KpnI (not destroyed)
Terms and licenses: Academic/Nonprofit Terms; Industry Terms: Not Available to Industry
Depositor comments: Cloned from gBlock
How to cite: pGL4.23-IL2RA CaRE1 (minus strand) was a gift from Jacob Corn (Addgene plasmid # 91838 ; http://n2t.net/addgene:91838 ; RRID:Addgene_91838)
